>Addgene plasmid #23532 | pDONR223-AURKA | depositor partial sequence | sequence record 10793 | Author sequence, M13pUC-fwd
ATGGACCGATCTAAAGAAAACTGCATTTCAGGACCTGTTAAGGCTACAGCTCCAGTTGGAGGTCCAAAAC
GTGTTCTCGTGACTCAGCAATTTCCTTGTCAGAATCCATTACCTGTAAATAGTGGCCAGGCTCAGCGGGT
CTTGTGTCCTTCAAATTCTTCCCAGCGCGTTCCTTTGCAAGCACAAAAGCTTGTCTCCAGTCACAAGCCG
GTTCAGAATCAGAAGCAGAAGCAATTGCAGGCAACCAGTGTACCTCATCCTGTCTCCAGGCCACTGAATA
ACACCCAAAAGAGCAAGCAGCCCCTGCCATCGGCACCTGAAAATAATCCTGAGGAGGAACTGGCATCAAA
ACAGAAAAATGAAGAATCAAAAAAGAGGCAGTGGGCTTTGGAAGACTTTGAAATTGGTCGCCCTCTGGGT
AAAGGAAAGTTTGGTAATGTTTATTTGGCAAGAGAAAAGCAAAGCAAGTTTATTCTGGCTCTTAAAGTGT
TATTTAAAGCTCAGCTGGAGAAAGCCGGAGTGGAGCATCAGCTCAGAAGAGAAGTAGAAATACAGTCCCA
CCTTCGGCATCCTAATATTCTTAGACTGTATGGTTATTTCCATGATGCTACCAGAGTCTACCTAATTCTG
GAATATGCACCACTTGGAACAGTTTATAGAGAACTTCAGAAACTTTCAAAGTTTGATGAGCAGAGAACTG
CTACTTATATAACAGAATTGGCAAATGCCCTGTCTTACTGTCATTCGAAGAGAGTTATTCATAGAGACAT
TAAGCCAGAGAACTTACTTCTTGGATCAGCTGGAGAGCTTAAAATTGCAGATTTTGGGTGGTCAGTACAT
GCTCCATCTTCCAGGAGGACCACTCTCTGTGGCACCCTGGACTACCTGCCCCCTGAAATGATTGAAGGTC
GGATGCATGATGAGAAGGTGGATCTCTGGAGCCTTGGAGTTCTTTGCTATGAATTTTTAGTTGGGAAGCC
TCCTTTTGAGGCAAACACATACCAAGAGACCTACAAAAGAATATCACGGGTTGAATTCACATTCCCTGAC
TTTGTAACAGAGGGAGCCAGGGACCTCATTTCAAGACTGTTGAAGCATAATCCCAGCCAGAGGCCAATGC
TCAGAGAAGTACTTGAACACCCCTGGATCACAGCAAATTCATCAAAACCATCAAATTGCCAAAACAAAGA
ATCAGCTAGCAAACAGTCTTAC
