>Addgene plasmid #23532 | pDONR223-AURKA | addgene partial sequence | sequence record 29277 | 23532 with M13pUC-fwd
AGCTCGGGCCCAATAATGATTTTATTTTGACTGATAGTGACCTGTTCGTTGCAACAAATTGATGAGCAAT
GCTTTTTTATAATGCCAACTTTGTACAAAAAAGTTGGCATGGACCGATCTAAAGAAAACTGCATTTCAGG
ACCTGTTAAGGCTACAGCTCCAGTTGGAGGTCCAAAACGTGTTCTCGTGACTCAGCAATTTCCTTGTCAG
AATCCATTACCTGTAAATAGTGGCCAGGCTCAGCGGGTCTTGTGTCCTTCAAATTCTTCCCAGCGCGTTC
CTTTGCAAGCACAAAAGCTTGTCTCCAGTCACAAGCCGGTTCAGAATCAGAAGCAGAAGCAATTGCAGGC
AACCAGTGTACCTCATCCTGTCTCCAGGCCACTGAATAACACCCAAAAGAGCAAGCAGCCCCTGCCATCG
GCACCTGAAAATAATCCTGAGGAGGAACTGGCATCAAAACAGAAAAATGAAGAATCAAAAAAGAGGCAGT
GGGCTTTGGAAGACTTTGAAATTGGTCGCCCTCTGGGTAAAGGAAAGTTTGGTAATGTTTATTTGGCAAG
AGAAAAGCAAAGCAAGTTTATTCTGGCTCTTAAAGTGTTATTTAAAGCTCAGCTGGAGAAAGCCGGAGTG
GAGCATCAGCTCAGAAGAGAA
