>Addgene plasmid #23532 | pDONR223-AURKA | depositor partial sequence | sequence record 47055 | Author sequence, M13-rev
GATATCAGGCTGGGATGGCAATAATGATTTTATTTTGACTGATAGTGACCTGTTCGTTGCAACAAATTGA
TAAGCAATGCTTTCTTATAATGCCAACTTTGTACAAGAAAGTTGGGTAAGACTGTTTGCTAGCTGATTCT
TTGTTTTGGCAATTTGATGGTTTTGATGAATTTGCTGTGATCCAGGGGTGTTCAAGTACTTCTCTGAGCA
TTGGCCTCTGGCTGGGATTATGCTTCAACAGTCTTGAAATGAGGTCCCTGGCTCCCTCTGTTACAAAGTC
AGGGAATGTGAATTCAACCCGTGATATTCTTTTGTAGGTCTCTTGGTATGTGTTTGCCTCAAAAGGAGGC
TTCCCAACTAAAAATTCATAGCAAAGAACTCCAAGGCTCCAGAGATCCACCTTCTCATCATGCATCCGAC
CTTCAATCATTTCAGGGGGCAGGTAGTCCAGGGTGCCACAGAGAGTGGTCCTCCTGGAAGATGGAGCATG
TACTGACCACCCAAAATCTGCAATTTTAAGCTCTCCAGCTGATCCAAGAAGTAAGTTCTCTGGCTTAATG
TCTCTATGAATAACTCTCTTCGAATGACAGTAAGACAGGGCATTTGCCAATTCTGTTATATAAGTAGCAG
TTCTCTGCTCATCAAACTTTGAAAGTTTCTGAAGTTCTCTATAAACTGTTCCAAGTGGTGCATATTCCAG
AATTAGGTAGACTCTGGTAGCATCATGGAAATAACCATACAGTCTAAGAATATTANGATGCCGAANGTGG
GACTGTATTTCTACTTCTCTTCTGAACTGATGCTCCACTCCNGCTTTCTCCAGCTGAGCTTTAATAACAC
TTTTAAGAGCAGAAATAAACTTGCTTTGCTTTTCTC
