[The description below was written by a language model from this plasmid's Addgene catalogue record.]
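Description:
pDONR223-AURKA is a Gateway entry-type clone built on the Invitrogen pDONR223 donor backbone (about 5 kb without insert). It carries the human AURKA open reading frame, which encodes Aurora kinase A, also known as serine/threonine kinase 6 (STK6/STK15). The plasmid is maintained in standard E. coli cloning strains at high copy number and is selected with spectinomycin. The insert is about 1.2 kb, was introduced by Gateway recombination, and carries an I57V substitution relative to the reference protein. Universal M13 forward and reverse primer sites flank the insert for sequence verification. No feature table accompanies the record, so the replication origin and the recombination sites are not itemised. As a product of Gateway cloning into a donor vector, the ORF would normally be flanked by attL sites that allow an LR reaction to transfer it into destination vectors.

The main design feature is that the ORF lacks a stop codon. This "open" configuration lets the coding sequence be recombined in frame into a destination vector that supplies a C-terminal epitope tag and the stop codon. The record lists no promoter for expressing the insert in mammalian cells, and the depositors state that the plasmid should not be transfected directly. It serves instead as a shuttle and storage clone. The depositors point to a companion set of four lentiviral destination vectors (pLX301 to pLX304) for expressing such ORFs in mammalian cells. The clone belongs to a kit of kinase ORFs associated with work on resistance to RAF inhibition through MAP kinase pathway reactivation, which is consistent with use in gain-of-function expression screens.
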