Addgene plasmid #23532: pDONR223-AURKA
Depositing lab: William Hahn & David Root. Depositing organization: Dana-Farber Cancer Institute. Publication: COT drives resistance to RAF inhibition through MAP kinase pathway reactivation. Johannessen CM, Boehm JS, Kim SY, Thomas SR, Wardwell L, Johnson LA, Emery CM, Stransky N, Cogdill AP, Barretina J, Caponigro G, Hieronymus H, Murray RR, Salehi-Ashtiani K, Hill DE, Vidal M, Zhao JJ, Yang X, Alkan O, Kim S, Harris JL, Wilson CJ, Myer VE, Finan PM, Root DE, Roberts TM, Golub T, Flaherty KT, Dummer R, Weber BL, Sellers WR, Schlegel R, Wargo JA, Hahn WC, Garraway LA. Nature. 2010 Dec 16;468(7326):968-72. doi: 10.1038/nature09627 PubMed 21107320.
Backbone
  Vector backbone: pDONR223
  Backbone manufacturer: Invitrogen
  Backbone size w/o insert (bp): 5005
  Vector type: Gateway Donor vector
Growth in bacteria
  Bacterial resistance: Spectinomycin, 50 μg/mL
  Growth temperature: 37°C
  Growth strain: DH5alpha
  Copy number: High Copy
Gene/Insert
  Gene/Insert name: AURKA (alt name: serine/threonine kinase 6)
  Species: H. sapiens (human)
  Insert size (bp): 1212
  Mutation: I57V
  Entrez Gene: AURKA (a.k.a. AIK, ARK1, AURA, BTAK, PPP1R47, STK15, STK6, STK7)
  Cloning method: Gateway Cloning
  Sequencing primers: 5′ M13pUC-fwd; 3′ M13rev
Terms and licenses: Academic/Nonprofit Terms; Industry Terms: Not Available to Industry
Depositor comments: The ORF has no Stop codon. This design enables easy recombination into a destination vector to add an epitope tag of choice and Stop codon to the ORF. Do NOT use this plasmid directly for transfections. A set of 4 custom lentiviral vectors is available ( pLX301 (http://www.addgene.org/25895/) , pLX302 (http://www.addgene.org/25896/) , pLX303 (http://www.addgene.org/25897/) , pLX304 (http://www.addgene.org/25890/) ) to be used to express these ORFs in mammalian cells. These plasmids are not included in the kit and must be ordered separately.
How to cite: pDONR223-AURKA was a gift from William Hahn & David Root (Addgene plasmid # 23532 ; http://n2t.net/addgene:23532 ; RRID:Addgene_23532)
